>Addgene plasmid #73234 | ETV5 | addgene full sequence | sequence record 137216 | Addgene assembled sequence
TAATACGACTCACTATAGGGGAATTGTGAGCGGATAACAATTCCCCTCTAGAAATAATTTTGTTTAACTT
TAAGAAGGAGATATACATATGCACCATCATCATCATCATTCTTCTGGTGTAGATCTGGGTACCGAGAACC
TGTACTTCCAATCCATGCGAGGTTCCCTTCAGCTGTGGCAGTTCCTGGTCACCCTTCTTGATGACCCAGC
CAATGCCCACTTCATTGCCTGGACAGGTCGAGGCATGGAGTTCAAGCTGATAGAACCGGAAGAGGTTGCT
CGGCGCTGGGGCATCCAGAAGAACCGGCCAGCCATGAACTATGACAAGCTGAGCCGCTCTCTCCGCTATT
ACTATGAAAAGGGCATCATGCAGAAGGTGGCTGGAGAGCGATACGTCTACAAATTTGTCTGTGACCCAGA
TGCCCTCTTCTCCATGGCTTTCCCGGATAACTGACAGTAAAGGTGGATACGGATCCGAATTCGAGCTCCG
TCGACAAGCTTGCGGCCGCACTCGAGCACCACCACCACCACCACTGAGATCCGGCTGCTAACAAAGCCCG
AAAGGAAGCTGAGTTGGCTGCTGCCACCGCTGAGCAATAACTAGCATAACCCCTTGGGGCCTCTAAACGG
GTCTTGAGGGGTTTTTTGCTGAAAGGAGGAACTATATCCGGATTGGCGAATGGG
[124 nt withheld, positions 685-808]
C
[91 nt withheld, positions 810-900]
A
[49 nt withheld, positions 902-950]
CCTTTGACGTTGGAGTCCACGTTCTTT
[37 nt withheld, positions 978-1014]
ACCCTATCTCGGTCTATTCTTTTGATTTATAAGGGATTTTGCCGATTTCGGCCTATTGGTTAAAAAATGA
GCTGATTTAACAAAAATTTAACGCGAATTTTAACAAAATATTAACGTTTACAATTTCAGGTGGCACTTTT
CGGGGAAATGTGCGCGGAACCCCTATTTGTTTATTTTTCTAAATACATTCAAATATGTATCCGCTCATGA
ATTAATTCTTAGAAAAACTCATCGAGCATCAAATGAAACTGCAATTTATTCATATCAGGATTATCAATAC
CATATTTTTGAAAAAGCCGTTTCTGTAATGAAGGAGAAAACTCACCGAGGCAGTTCCATAGGATGGCAAG
ATCCTGGTATCGGTCTGCGATTCCGACTCGTCCAACATCAATACAACCTATTAATTTCCCCTCGTCAAAA
ATAAGGTTATCAAGTGAGAAATCACCATGAGTGACGACTGAATCCGGTGAGAATGGCAAAAGTTTATGCA
TTTCTTTCCAGACTTGTTCAACAGGCCAGCCATTACGCTCGTCATCAAAATCACTCGCATCAACCAAACC
GTTATTCATTCGTGATTGCGCCTGAGCGAGACGAAATACGCGATCGCTGTTAAAAGGACAATTACAAACA
GGAATCGAATGCAACCGGCGCAGGAACACTGCCAGCGCATCAACAATATTTTCACCTGAATCAGGATATT
CTTCTAATACCTGGAATGCTGTTTTCCCGGGGATCGCAGTGGTGAGTAACCATGCATCATCAGGAGTACG
GATAAAATGCTTGATGGTCGGAAGAGGCATAAATTCCGTCAGCCAGTTTAGTCTGACCATCTCATCTGTA
ACATCATTGGCAACGCTACCTTTGCCATGTTTCAGAAACAACTCTGGCGCATCGGGCTTCCCATACAATC
GATAGATTGTCGCACCTGATTGCCCGACATTATCGCGAGCCCATTTATACCCATATAAATCAGCATCCAT
GTTGGAATTTAATCGCGGCCTAGAGCAAGACGTTTCCCGTTGAATATGGCTCATAACACCCCTTGTATTA
CTGTTTATGTAAGCAGACAGTTTTATTGTTCATGACCAAAATCCCTTAACGTGAGTTTTCGTTCCACTGA
GCGTCAGACCCCGTAGAAAAGATCAAAGGATCTTCTTGAGATCCTTTTTTTCTGCGCGTAATCTGCTGCT
TGCAAACAAAAAAACCACCGCTACCAGCGGTGGTTTGTTTGCCGGATCAAGAGCTACCAACTCTTTTTCC
GAAGGTAACTGGCTTCAGCAGAGCGCAGATACCAAATACTGTCCTTCTAGTGTAGCCGTAGTTAGGCCAC
CACTTCAAGAACTCTGTAGCACCGCCTACATACCTCGCTCTGCTAATCCTGTTACCAGTGGCTGCTGCCA
GTGGCGATAAGTCGTGTCTTACCGGGTTGGACTCAAGACGATAGTTACCGGATAAGGCGCAGCGGTCGGG
CTGAACGGGGGGTTCGTGCACACAGCCCAGCTTGGAGCGAACGACCTACACCGAACTGAGATACCTACAG
CGTGAGCTATGAGAAAGCGCCACGCTTCCCGAAGGGAGAAAGGCGGACAGGTATCCGGTAAGCGGCAGGG
TCGGAACAGGAGAGCGCACGAGGGAGCTTCCAGGGGGAAACGCCTGGTATCTTTATAGTCCTGTCGGGTT
TCGCCACCTCTGACTTGAGCGTCGATTTTTGTGATGCTCGTCAGGGGGGCGGAGCCTATGGAAAAACGCC
AGCAACGCGGCCTTTTTACGGTTCCTGGCCTTTTGCTGGCCTTTTGCTCACATGTTCTTTCCTGCGTTAT
CCCCTGATTCTGTGGATAACCGTATTACCGCCTTTGAGTGAGCTGATACCGCTCGCCGCAGCCGAACGAC
CGAGCGCAGCGAGTCAGTGAGCGAGGAAGCGGAAGAGCGCCTGATGCGGTATTTTCTCCTTACGCATCTG
TGCGGTATTTCACACCGCATATATGGTGCACTCTCAGTACAATCTGCTCTGATGCCGCATAGTTAAGCCA
GTATACACTCCGCTATCGCTACGTGACTGGGTCATGGCTGCGCCCCGACACCCGCCAACACCCGCTGACG
CGCCCTGACGGGCTTGTCTGCTCCCGGCATCCGCTTACAGACAAGCTGTGACCGTCTCCGGGAGCTGCAT
GTGTCAGAGGTTTTCACCGTCATCACCGAAACGCGCGAGGCAGCTGCGGTAAAGCTCATCAGCGTGGTCG
TGAAGCGATTCACAGATGTCTGCCTGTTCATCCGCGTCCAGCTCGTTGAGTTTCTCCAGAAGCGTTAATG
TCTGGCTTCTGATAAAGCGGGCCATGTTAAGGGCGGTTTTTTCCTGTTTGGTCACTGATGCCTCCGTGTA
AGGGGGATTTCTGTTCATGGGGGTAATGATACCGATGAAACGAGAGAGGATGCTCACGATACGGGTTACT
GATGATGAACATGCCCGGTTACTGGAACGTTGTGAGGGTAAACAACTGGCGGTATGGATGCGGCGGGACC
AGAGAAAAATCACTCAGGGTCAATGCCAGCGCTTCGTTAATACAGATGTAGGTGTTCCACAGGGTAGCCA
GCAGCATCCTGCGATGCAGATCCGGAACATAATGGTGCAGGGCGCTGACTTCCGCGTTTCCAGACTTTAC
GAAACACGGAAACCGAAGACCATTCATGTTGTTGCTCAGGTCGCAGACGTTTTGCAGCAGCAGTCGCTTC
ACGTTCGCTCGCGTATCGGTGATTCATTCTGCTAACCAGTAAGGCAACCCCGCCAGCCTAGCCGGGTCCT
CAACGACAGGAGCACGATCATGCGCACCCGTGGGGCCGCCATGCCGGCGATAATGGCCTGCTTCTCGCCG
AAACGTTTGGTGGCGGGACCAGTGACGAAGGCTTGAGCGAGGGCGTGCAAGATTCCGAATACCGCAAGCG
ACAGGCCGATCATCGTCGCGCTCCAGCGAAAGCGGTCCTCGCCGAAAATGACCCAGAGCGCTGCCGGCAC
CTGTCCTACGAGTTGCATGATAAAGAAGACAGTCATAAGTGCGGCGACGATAGTCATGCCCCGCGCCCAC
CGGAAGGAGCTGACTGGGTTGAAGGCTCTCAAGGGCATCGGTCGAGATCCCGGTGCCTAATGAGTGAGCT
AACTTACATTAATTGCGTTGCGCTCACTGCCCGCTTTCCAGTCGGGAAACCTGTCGTGCCAGCTGCATTA
ATGAATCGGCCAACGCGCGGGGAGAGGCGGTTTGCGTATTGGGCGCCAGGGTGGTTTTTCTTTTCACCAG
TGAGACGGGCAACAGCTGATTGCCCTTCACCGCCTGGCCCTGAGAGAGTTGCAGCAAGCGGTCCACGCTG
GTTTGCCCCAGCAGGCGAAAATCCTGTTTGATGGTGGTTAACGGCGGGATATAACATGAGCTGTCTTCGG
TATCGTCGTATCCCACTACCGAGATATCCGCACCAACGCGCAGCCCGGACTCGGTAATGGCGCGCATTGC
GCCCAGCGCCATCTGATCGTTGGCAACCAGCATCGCAGTGGGAACGATGCCCTCATTCAGCATTTGCATG
GTTTGTTGAAAACCGGACATGGCACTCCAGTCGCCTTCCCGTTCCGCTATCGGCTGAATTTGATTGCGAG
TGAGATATTTATGCCAGCCAGCCAGACGCAGACGCGCCGAGACAGAACTTAATGGGCCCGCTAACAGCGC
GATTTGCTGGTGACCCAATGCGACCAGATGCTCCACGCCCAGTCGCGTACCGTCTTCATGGGAGAAAATA
ATACTGTTGATGGGTGTCTGGTCAGAGACATCAAGAAATAACGCCGGAACATTAGTGCAGGCAGCTTCCA
CAGCAATGGCATCCTGGTCATCCAGCGGATAGTTAATGATCAGCCCACTGACGCGTTGCGCGAGAAGATT
GTGCACCGCCGCTTTACAGGCTTCGACGCCGCTTCGTTCTACCATCGACACCACCACGCTGGCACCCAGT
TGATCGGCGCGAGATTTAATCGCCGCGACAATTTGCGACGGCGCGTGCAGGGCCAGACTGGAGGTGGCAA
CGCCAATCAGCAACGACTGTTTGCCCGCCAGTTGTTGTGCCACGCGGTTGGGAATGTAATTCAGCTCCGC
CATCGCCGCTTCCACTTTTTCCCGCGTTTTCGCAGAAACGTGGCTGGCCTGGTTCACCACGCGGGAAACG
GTCTGATAAGAGACACCGGCATACTCTGCGACATCGTATAACGTTACTGGTTTCACATTCACCACCCTGA
ATTGACTCTCTTCCGGGCGCTATCATGCCATACCGCGAAAGGTTTTGCGCCATTCGATGGTGTCCGGGAT
CTCGACGCTCTCCCTTATGCGACTCCTGCATTAGGAAGCAGCCCAGTAGTAGGTTGAGGCCGTTGAGCAC
CGCCGCCGCAAGGAATGGTGCATGCAAGGAGATGGCGCCCAACAGTCCCCCGGCCACGGGGCCTGCCACC
ATACCCACGCCGAAACAAGCGCTCATGAGCCCGAAGTGGCGAGCCCGATCTTCCCCATCGGTGATGTCGG
CGATATAGGCGCCAGCAACCGCACCTGTGGCGCCGGTGATGCCGGCCACGATGCGTCCGGCGTAGAGGAT
CGAGATCTCGATCCCGCGAAAT
Features (pLannotate 1.2.2; 19 found; start..end, strand, type, name):
      1..19      +  promoter       T7 promoter: promoter for bacteriophage T7 RNA polymerase
     20..44      +  protein_bind   lac operator: The lac repressor binds to the lac operator to inhibit transcription in E. coli. This inhibition can be relieved by adding lactose or isopropyl-β-D-thiogalactopyranoside (IPTG). lac repressor encoded by lacI
     59..81      +  RBS            RBS: efficient ribosome binding site from bacteriophage T7 gene 10 (Olins and Rangwala, 1989)
    149..406     +  CDS            FEV (fragment): FEV_HUMAN - Also known as PET1. Experimental evidence at protein level: Swiss-Prot protein existence level 1. Functions as a transcriptional regulator. According to PubMed:12761502, it functions as a transcriptional repressor. Functions in the differentiation and the maintenance of the central serotonergic neurons. May play a role in cell growth. From Homo sapiens (Human).
    517..534     +  CDS            9xHis (fragment): 9xHis affinity tag
    544..593     +  CDS            SET1 (fragment): solubility-enhancement tag derived from T7 phage gene 10B
    601..648     +  terminator     T7 terminator: transcription terminator for bacteriophage T7 RNA polymerase
    685..1140    +  rep_origin     f1 ori (sequence partly withheld): f1 bacteriophage origin of replication; arrow indicates direction of (+) strand synthesis
   1167..1224    +  promoter       AmpR promoter (fragment): bla
   1233..2048    -  CDS            KanR: aminoglycoside phosphotransferase; aph(3')-Ia; confers resistance to kanamycin in bacteria or G418 (Geneticin®) in eukaryotes
   2170..2758    +  rep_origin     ori: high-copy-number ColE1/pMB1/pBR322/pUC origin of replication
   2944..3086    -  misc_feature   bom: basis of mobility region from pBR322
   3188..3379    -  CDS            rop: Rop protein, which maintains plasmids at low copy number; rop
   3396..3776    +  CDS            YPB1_ECOLX: Protein predicted: Swiss-Prot protein existence level 4. From Escherichia coli.
   3848..4139    -  CDS            TcR (fragment): tetracycline efflux protein; tet; confers resistance to tetracycline
   4154..4175    -  protein_bind   CAP binding site: CAP binding activates transcription in the presence of cAMP. E. coli catabolite activator protein
   4188..5270    -  CDS            lacI: lac repressor; lacI; The lac repressor binds to the lac operator to inhibit transcription in E. coli. This inhibition can be relieved by adding lactose or isopropyl-β-D-thiogalactopyranoside (IPTG).
   5271..5348    -  promoter       lacI promoter: lacI
   5356..5635    -  CDS            TcR (fragment): tetracycline efflux protein; tet; confers resistance to tetracycline
