[The description below was written by a language model from this plasmid's Addgene catalogue record and pLannotate feature annotations shown in this document.]
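Description:
ETV5 is a bacterial expression plasmid built on the pNIC28-Bsa4 backbone, a pET-style vector designed for ligation-independent cloning, and was made to produce a fragment of the human transcription factor ETV5 (also known as ERM) for structure determination. The insert is about 391 bp and is not the full open reading frame. The record indicates that it covers the Ets DNA-binding domain, with the Pfam Ets domain annotated at residues 368–450. The automated feature table labels the coding region as a fragment of FEV, a related human Ets-family protein. This most likely reflects homology among conserved Ets domains rather than a different insert.

Expression is driven by a T7 promoter with an adjacent lac operator and the T7 gene 10 ribosome binding site, and it ends at a T7 terminator. The plasmid carries its own lacI gene, so transcription is repressed until it is induced with IPTG in a host that supplies T7 RNA polymerase; the depositor recommends a BL21(DE3) derivative with a rare-codon plasmid. According to the catalogue entry, the backbone supplies an N-terminal hexahistidine tag followed by a TEV protease site, which allows affinity purification and then tag removal. The feature table does not annotate this N-terminal tag. It does pick up a His-tag fragment and a short T7 gene 10B-derived fragment downstream of the insert, and the record does not show whether either is translated.

The plasmid is selected with kanamycin through aph(3')-Ia and replicates from a pBR322-type origin with the bom and rop elements, consistent with its low-copy listing. An f1 origin and remnant tetracycline-resistance fragments are also present.
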