Addgene plasmid #73234: ETV5
Purpose: Bacterial expression for structure determination; may not be full ORF
Depositing lab: Nicola Burgess-Brown. Depositing organization: University of Oxford.
Backbone
  Vector backbone: pNIC28-Bsa4
  Backbone manufacturer: SGC, Addgene Plasmid #26103
  Vector type: Bacterial Expression
Growth in bacteria
  Bacterial resistance: Kanamycin, 50 μg/mL
  Growth temperature: 37°C
  Growth strain: DH5alpha
  Copy number: Low Copy
Gene/Insert
  Gene/Insert name: ETV5 (alt names: ETV5A-c072; gi|4758316)
  Species: H. sapiens (human)
  Insert size (bp): 391
  Mutation: pfam00178:Ets 368-450
  Entrez Gene: ETV5 (a.k.a. ERM)
  Promoter: T7
  Tag / fusion protein: His-6-TEV (N terminal on backbone)
  Cloning method: Ligation Independent Cloning
  Sequencing primers: 5′ T7; 3′ T7 terminal
Terms and licenses: Academic/Nonprofit Terms; Industry Terms: Not Available to Industry
Depositor comments: Use BL21(DE3)-R3-pRARE2 for protein expression. See also 4UNO: http://www.thesgc.org/structures/4UNO
How to cite: ETV5 was a gift from Nicola Burgess-Brown (Addgene plasmid # 73234 ; http://n2t.net/addgene:73234 ; RRID:Addgene_73234)
