>Addgene plasmid #73234 | ETV5 | depositor partial sequence | sequence record 134748 | insert
ATGCACCATCATCATCATCATTCTTCTGGTGTAGATCTGGGTACCGAGAACCTGTACTTCCAATCCATGC
GAGGTTCCCTTCAGCTGTGGCAGTTCCTGGTCACCCTTCTTGATGACCCAGCCAATGCCCACTTCATTGC
CTGGACAGGTCGAGGCATGGAGTTCAAGCTGATAGAACCGGAAGAGGTTGCTCGGCGCTGGGGCATCCAG
AAGAACCGGCCAGCCATGAACTATGACAAGCTGAGCCGCTCTCTCCGCTATTACTATGAAAAGGGCATCA
TGCAGAAGGTGGCTGGAGAGCGATACGTCTACAAATTTGTCTGTGACCCAGATGCCCTCTTCTCCATGGC
TTTCCCGGATAACTGACAGTAAAGGTGGATACGGATCCGAA
