>Addgene plasmid #73234 | ETV5 | addgene partial sequence | sequence record 137215 | T7term 5'-GCTAGTTATTGCTCAGCGG-3'
TAGCAGCCGGATCTCAGTGGTGGTGGTGGTGGTGCTCGAGTGCGGCCGCAAGCTTGTCGACGGAGCTCGA
ATTCGGATCCGTATCCACCTTTACTGTCAGTTATCCGGGAAAGCCATGGAGAAGAGGGCATCTGGGTCAC
AGACAAATTTGTAGACGTATCGCTCTCCAGCCACCTTCTGCATGATGCCCTTTTCATAGTAATAGCGGAG
AGAGCGGCTCAGCTTGTCATAGTTCATGGCTGGCCGGTTCTTCTGGATGCCCCAGCGCCGAGCAACCTCT
TCCGGTTCTATCAGCTTGAACTCCATGCCTCGACCTGTCCAGGCAATGAAGTGGGCATTGGCTGGGTCAT
CAAGAAGGGTGACCAGGAACTGCCACAGCTGAAGGGAACCTCGCATGGATTGGAAGTACAGGTTCTCGGT
ACCCAGATCTACACCAGAAGAATGATGATGATGATGGTGCATATGTATATCTCCTTCTTAAAGTTAAACA
AAATTATTTCTAGAGGGGAATTGTTATCCGCTCACAATTCCCCTATAGTGAGTCGTATTAATTTCGCGGG
ATCGAGATCTCGATCCTCTACGCCGGACGCATCGTGGCCGGCATCACCGGCGCCACAGGTGCGGTTGCTG
GCGCCTATATCGCCGACATCACCGATGGGGAAGATCGGGCTCGCCACTTCGGGCTCATGAGCGCTTGTTT
CGGCGTGGGTATGGTGGCAGGCCCCGTGGCCGGGGGACTGTTGGGCGCCATCTCCTTGCATGCACCATTC
CTTGCGGCGGCGGTGCTCAACGGCCTCAACCTACTACTGGGCTGCTTCCTAATGCAGGA
